>Addgene plasmid #83023 | pBABE Zeo IkB SR | addgene full sequence | sequence record 160195 | Addgene assembled full plasmid sequence
CTGCAGCCTGAATATGGGCCAAACAGGATATCTGTGGTAAGCAGTTCCTGCCCCGGCTCAGGGCCAAGAA
CAGATGGAACAGCTGAATATGGGCCAAACAGGATATCTGTGGTAAGCAGTTCCTGCCCCGGCTCAGGGCC
AAGAACAGATGGTCCCCAGATGCGGTCCAGCCCTCAGCAGTTTCTAGAGAACCATCAGATGTTTCCAGGG
TGCCCCAAGGACCTGAAATGACCCTGTGCCTTATTTGAACTAACCAATCAGTTCGCTTCTCGCTTCTGTT
CGCGCGCTTCTGCTCCCCGAGCTCAATAAAAGAGCCCACAACCCCTCACTCGGGGCGCCAGTCCTCCGAT
TGACTGAGTCGCCCGGGTACCCGTGTATCCAATAAACCCTCTTGCAGTTGCATCCGACTTGTGGTCTCGC
TGTTCCTTGGGAGGGTCTCCTCTGAGTGATTGACTACCCGTCAGCGGGGGTCTTTCATTTGGGGGCTCGT
CCGGGATCGGGAGACCCCTGCCCAGGGACCACCGACCCACCACCGGGAGGTAAGCTGGCCAGCAACTTAT
CTGTGTCTGTCCGATTGTCTAGTGTCTATGACTGATTTTATGCGCCTGCGTCGGTACTAGTTAGCTAACT
AGCTCTGTATCTGGCGGACCCGTGGTGGAACTGACGAGTTCTGAACACCCGGCCGCAACCCTGGGAGACG
TCCCAGGGACTTTGGGGGCCGTTTTTGTGGCCCGACCTGAGGAAGGGAGTCGATGTGGAATCCGACCCCG
TCAGGATATGTGGTTCTGGTAGGAGACGAGAACCTAAAACAGTTCCCGCCTCCGTCTGAATTTTTGCTTT
CGGTTTGGAACCGAAGCCGCGCGTCTTGTCTGCTGCAGCATCGTTCTGTGTTGTCTCTGTCTGACTGTGT
TTCTGTATTTGTCTGAAAATTAGGGCCAGACTGTTACCACTCCCTTAAGTTTGACCTTAGATCACTGGAA
AGATGTCGAGCGGCTCGCTCACAACCAGTCGGTAGATGTCAAGAAGAGACGTTGGGTTACCTTCTGCTCT
GCAGAATGGCCAACCTTTAACGTCGGATGGCCGCGAGACGGCACCTTTAACCGAGACCTCATCACCCAGG
TTAAGATCAAGGTCTTTTCACCTGGCCCGCATGGACACCCAGACCAGGTCCCCTACATCGTGACCTGGGA
AGCCTTGGCTTTTGACCCCCCTCCCTGGGTCAAGCCCTTTGTACACCCTAAGCCTCCGCCTCCTCTTCTT
CCATCCGCGCCGTCTCTCCCCCTTGAACCTCCTCTTTCGACCCCGCCTCAATCCTCCCTTTATCCAGCCC
TCACTCCTTCTCTAGGCGCCGGCCGGATCCGCCACCATGTTCCAGGCGGCCGAGCGTCCCCAGGAGTGGG
CCATGGAGGGCCCCCGCGACGGGCTGAAGAAGGAGCGGCTACTGGACGACCGCCACGACGCCGGCCTGGA
CGCCATGAAAGACGAGGAGTACGAGCAGATGGTCAAGGAGCTGCAGGAGATCCGCCTCGAGCCGCAGGAG
GTGCCGCGCGGCTCGGAGCCCTGGAAGCAGCAGCTCACCGAGGACGGGGACTCGTTCCTGCACTTGGCCA
TCATCCATGAAGAAAAGGCACTGACCATGGAAGTGATCCGCCAGGTGAAGGGAGACCTGGCCTTCCTCAA
CTTCCAGAACAACCTGCAGCAGACTCCACTCCACTTGGCTGTGATCACCAACCAGCCAGAAATTGCTGAG
GCACTTCTGGGAGCTGGCTGTGATCCTGAGCTCCGAGACTTTCGAGGAAATACCCCCCTACACCTTGCCT
GTGAGCAGGGCTGCCTGGCCAGCGTGGGAGTCCTGACTCAGTCCTGCACCACCCCGCACCTCCACTCCAT
CCTGAAGGCTACCAACTACAATGGCCACACGTGTCTACACTTAGCCTCTATCCATGGCTACCTGGGCATC
GTGGAGCTTTTGGTGTCCTTGGGTGCTGATGTCAATGCTCAGGAGCCCTGTAATGGCCGGACTGCCCTTC
ACCTCGCAGTGGACCTGCAAAATCCTGACCTGGTGTCACTCCTGTTGAAGTGTGGGGCTGATGTCAACAG
AGTTACCTACCAGGGCTATTCTCCCTACCAGCTCACCTGGGGCCGCCCAAGCACCCGGATACAGCAGCAG
CTGGGCCAGCTGACACTAGAAAACCTTCAGATGCTGCCAGAGAGTGAGGATGAGGAGAGCTATGACACAG
AGTCAGAGTTCACGGAGTTCACAGAGGACGAGCTGCCCTATGATGACTGTGTGTTTGGAGGCCAGCGTCT
GACGTTATGAGAATTCGCCAGCACAGTGGTCGACCCTGTGGAATGTGTGTCAGTTAGGGTGTGGAAAGTC
CCCAGGCTCCCCAGCAGGCAGAAGTATGCAAAGCATGCATCTCAATTAGTCAGCAACCAGGTGTGGAAAG
TCCCCAGGCTCCCCAGCAGGCAGAAGTATGCAAAGCATGCATCTCAATTAGTCAGCAACCATAGTCCCGC
CCCTAACTCCGCCCATCCCGCCCCTAACTCCGCCCAGTTCCGCCCATTCTCCGCCCCATGGCTGACTAAT
TTTTTTTATTTATGCAGAGGCCGAGGCCGCCTCGGCCTCTGAGCTATTCCAGAAGTAGTGAGGAGGCTTT
TTTGGAGGCCTAGGCTTTTGCAAAAAGCTTACCATGGCCAAGTTGACCAGTGCCGTTCCGGTGCTCACCG
CGCGCGACGTCGCCGGAGCGGTCGAGTTCTGGACCGACCGGCTCGGGTTCTCCCGGGACTTCGTGGAGGA
CGACTTCGCCGGTGTGGTCCGGGACGACGTGACCCTGTTCATCAGCGCGGTCCAGGACCAGGTGGTGCCG
GACAACACCCTGGCCTGGGTGTGGGTGCGCGGCCTGGACGAGCTGTACGCCGAGTGGTCGGAGGTCGTGT
CCACGAACTTCCGGGACGCCTCCGGGCCGGCCATGACCGAGATCGGCGAGCAGCCGTGGGGGCGGGAGTT
CGCCCTGCGCGACCCGGCCGGCAACTGCGTGCACTTCGTGGCCGAGGAGCAGGACTGACCGATCGATAAA
ATAAAAGATTTTATTTAGTCTCCAGAAAAAGGGGGGAATGAAAGACCCCACCTGTAGGTTTGGCAAGCTA
GCTTAAGTAACGCCATTTTGCAAGGCATGGAAAAATACATAACTGAGAATAGAGAAGTTCAGATCAAGGT
CAGGAACAGATGGAACAGCTGAATATGGGCCAAACAGGATATCTGTGGTAAGCAGTTCCTGCCCCGGCTC
AGGGCCAAGAACAGATGGAACAGCTGAATATGGGCCAAACAGGATATCTGTGGTAAGCAGTTCCTGCCCC
GGCTCAGGGCCAAGAACAGATGGTCCCCAGATGCGGTCCAGCCCTCAGCAGTTTCTAGAGAACCATCAGA
TGTTTCCAGGGTGCCCCAAGGACCTGAAATGACCCTGTGCCTTATTTGAACTAACCAATCAGTTCGCTTC
TCGCTTCTGTTCGCGCGCTTCTGCTCCCCGAGCTCAATAAAAGAGCCCACAACCCCTCACTCGGGGCGCC
AGTCCTCCGATTGACTGAGTCGCCCGGGTACCCGTGTATCCAATAAACCCTCTTGCAGTTGCATCCGACT
TGTGGTCTCGCTGTTCCTTGGGAGGGTCTCCTCTGAGTGATTGACTACCCGTCAGCGGGGGTCTTTCATT
TCCGACTTGTGGTCTCGCTGCCTTGGGAGGGTCTCCTCTGAGTGATTGACTACCCGTCAGCGGGGGTCTT
CACATGCAGCATGTATCAAAATTAATTTGGTTTTTTTTCTTAAGTATTTACATTAAATGGCCATAGTTGC
ATTAATGAATCGGCCAACGCGCGGGGAGAGGCGGTTTGCGTATTGGCGCTCTTCCGCTTCCTCGCTCACT
GACTCGCTGCGCTCGGTCGTTCGGCTGCGGCGAGCGGTATCAGCTCACTCAAAGGCGGTAATACGGTTAT
CCACAGAATCAGGGGATAACGCAGGAAAGAACATGTGAGCAAAAGGCCAGCAAAAGGCCAGGAACCGTAA
AAAGGCCGCGTTGCTGGCGTTTTTCCATAGGCTCCGCCCCCCTGACGAGCATCACAAAAATCGACGCTCA
AGTCAGAGGTGGCGAAACCCGACAGGACTATAAAGATACCAGGCGTTTCCCCCTGGAAGCTCCCTCGTGC
GCTCTCCTGTTCCGACCCTGCCGCTTACCGGATACCTGTCCGCCTTTCTCCCTTCGGGAAGCGTGGCGCT
TTCTCATAGCTCACGCTGTAGGTATCTCAGTTCGGTGTAGGTCGTTCGCTCCAAGCTGGGCTGTGTGCAC
GAACCCCCCGTTCAGCCCGACCGCTGCGCCTTATCCGGTAACTATCGTCTTGAGTCCAACCCGGTAAGAC
ACGACTTATCGCCACTGGCAGCAGCCACTGGTAACAGGATTAGCAGAGCGAGGTATGTAGGCGGTGCTAC
AGAGTTCTTGAAGTGGTGGCCTAACTACGGCTACACTAGAAGGACAGTATTTGGTATCTGCGCTCTGCTG
AAGCCAGTTACCTTCGGAAAAAGAGTTGGTAGCTCTTGATCCGGCAAACAAACCACCGCTGGTAGCGGTG
GTTTTTTTGTTTGCAAGCAGCAGATTACGCGCAGAAAAAAAGGATCTCAAGAAGATCCTTTGATCTTTTC
TACGGGGTCTGACGCTCAGTGGAACGAAAACTCACGTTAAGGGATTTTGGTCATGAGATTATCAAAAAGG
ATCTTCACCTAGATCCTTTTAAATTAAAAATGAAGTTTGCGGCCGCAAATCAATCTAAAGTATATATGAG
TAAACTTGGTCTGACAGTTACCAATGCTTAATCAGTGAGGCACCTATCTCAGCGATCTGTCTATTTCGTT
CATCCATAGTTGCCTGACTCCCCGTCGTGTAGATAACTACGATACGGGAGGGCTTACCATCTGGCCCCAG
TGCTGCAATGATACCGCGAGACCCACGCTCACCGGCTCCAGATTTATCAGCAATAAACCAGCCAGCCGGA
AGGGCCGAGCGCAGAAGTGGTCCTGCAACTTTATCCGCCTCCATCCAGTCTATTAATTGTTGCCGGGAAG
CTAGAGTAAGTAGTTCGCCAGTTAATAGTTTGCGCAACGTTGTTGCCATTGCTACAGGCATCGTGGTGTC
ACGCTCGTCGTTTGGTATGGCTTCATTCAGCTCCGGTTCCCAACGATCAAGGCGAGTTACATGATCCCCC
ATGTTGTGCAAAAAAGCGGTTAGCTCCTTCGGTCCTCCGATCGTTGTCAGAAGTAAGTTGGCCGCAGTGT
TATCACTCATGGTTATGGCAGCACTGCATAATTCTCTTACTGTCATGCCATCCGTAAGATGCTTTTCTGT
GACTGGTGAGTACTCAACCAAGTCATTCTGAGAATAGTGTATGCGGCGACCGAGTTGCTCTTGCCCGGCG
TCAACACGGGATAATACCGCGCCACATAGCAGAACTTTAAAAGTGCTCATCATTGGAAAACGTTCTTCGG
GGCGAAAACTCTCAAGGATCTTACCGCTGTTGAGATCCAGTTCGATGTAACCCACTCGTGCACCCAACTG
ATCTTCAGCATCTTTTACTTTCACCAGCGTTTCTGGGTGAGCAAAAACAGGAAGGCAAAATGCCGCAAAA
AAGGGAATAAGGGCGACACGGAAATGTTGAATACTCATACTCTTCCTTTTTCAATATTATTGAAGCATTT
ATCAGGGTTATTGTCTCATGAGCGGATACATATTTGAATGTATTTAGAAAAATAAACAAATAGGGGTTCC
GCGCACATTTCCCCGAAAAGTGCCAC
Features (pLannotate 1.2.2; 12 found; start..end, strand, type, name):
      8..477     +  LTR            LTR: long terminal repeat from Moloney murine leukemia virus
    601..875     +  misc_feature   MESV Ψ (fragment): packaging signal of murine embryonic stem cell virus
    934..1350    +  CDS            gag (truncated): truncated Moloney murine leukemia virus (MMLV) gag gene lacking the start codon
   1367..2317    +  CDS            NFKBIA: IKBA_HUMAN - Also known as IKBA, MAD3, NFKBI. Experimental evidence at protein level: Swiss-Prot protein existence level 1. Inhibits the activity of dimeric NF-kappa-B/REL complexes by trapping REL dimers in the cytoplasm through masking of their nuclear localization signals. On cellular stimulation by immune and proinflammatory responses, becomes phosphorylated promoting ubiquitination and degradation, enabling the dimeric RELA to translocate to the nucleus and activate transcription. From Homo sapiens (Human).
   2355..2684    +  promoter       SV40 promoter: SV40 enhancer and early promoter
   2694..3068    +  CDS            BleoR: antibiotic-binding protein; Sh ble from Streptoalloteichus hindustanus; confers resistance to bleomycin, phleomycin, and Zeocin™
   3117..3710    +  LTR            LTR: long terminal repeat from Moloney murine leukemia virus
   3719..3765    +  LTR            5' LTR (truncated) (fragment): truncated long terminal repeat from Moloney murine sarcoma virus
   3848..3896    -  CDS            lacI (fragment): lac repressor; lacI; The lac repressor binds to the lac operator to inhibit transcription in E. coli. This inhibition can be relieved by adding lactose or isopropyl-β-D-thiogalactopyranoside (IPTG).
   4082..4670    -  rep_origin     ori: high-copy-number ColE1/pMB1/pBR322/pUC origin of replication
   4848..5708    -  CDS            AmpR: β-lactamase; bla; confers resistance to ampicillin, carbenicillin, and related antibiotics
   5709..5813    -  promoter       AmpR promoter: bla
