[The description below was written by a language model from this plasmid's Addgene catalogue record and pLannotate feature annotations shown in this document.]
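Description:
pBABE Zeo IkB SR is a Moloney murine leukemia virus-based retroviral expression vector built on the pBABE Zeocin backbone and used to deliver a dominant-negative form of human IκBα (NFKBIA) into mammalian cells. In bacteria it is maintained through a high-copy ColE1/pUC-type origin and selected with ampicillin via the β-lactamase gene and its native promoter. The assembled sequence is about 5.8 kb.

The proviral region is bounded by MMLV long terminal repeats. Downstream of the 5' LTR lie a packaging signal and a truncated gag segment lacking its start codon, which together allow efficient encapsidation of the vector RNA when the plasmid is introduced into a packaging cell line that supplies the viral proteins in trans. The NFKBIA coding sequence follows directly, with no separate internal promoter annotated upstream of it, so it is presumably transcribed from the 5' LTR, as is usual for pBABE vectors. An SV40 enhancer/early promoter then drives the Sh ble gene, giving Zeocin selection of transduced cells.

The insert carries serine-to-alanine substitutions at positions 32 and 36. Wild-type IκBα holds NF-κB/REL dimers in the cytoplasm until stimulus-induced phosphorylation triggers its ubiquitination and degradation. Removing these two phosphoacceptor serines yields a degradation-resistant "super-repressor" (the SR of the name) that blocks NF-κB nuclear translocation and transcriptional activation. The construct is therefore suited to making stable cell populations with suppressed NF-κB signalling, and the associated publication concerns NF-κB-dependent cytokine induction in ARID1A- and PIK3CA-mutant ovarian cancer.
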