Addgene plasmid #83023: pBABE Zeo IkB SR
Purpose: Retroviral expression of dominant negative IkB alpha
Depositing lab: Yi Zhang. Depositing organization: Boston Children's Hospital. Publication: Loss of HDAC-Mediated Repression and Gain of NF-kappaB Activation Underlie Cytokine Induction in ARID1A- and PIK3CA-Mutation-Driven Ovarian Cancer. Kim M, Lu F, Zhang Y. Cell Rep. 2016 Sep 27;17(1):275-288. doi: 10.1016/j.celrep.2016.09.003. PubMed 27681437.
Backbone
  Vector backbone: pBABE Zeocin
  Vector type: Retroviral
  Selectable markers: Zeocin
Growth in bacteria
  Bacterial resistance: Ampicillin, 100 μg/mL
  Growth temperature: 37°C
  Growth strain: NEB Stable
  Copy number: High Copy
Gene/Insert
  Gene/Insert name: NFKB Inhibitor Alpha (alt name: Ikb alpha)
  Species: H. sapiens (human)
  Insert size (bp): 1000
  Mutation: Serine 32 to Alanine, Serine 36 to Alanine
  Entrez Gene: NFKBIA (a.k.a. EDAID2, IKBA, MAD-3, NFKBI)
Terms and licenses: Academic/Nonprofit Terms; Industry Terms: Not Available to Industry
How to cite: pBABE Zeo IkB SR was a gift from Yi Zhang (Addgene plasmid # 83023 ; http://n2t.net/addgene:83023 ; RRID:Addgene_83023)
