>Addgene plasmid #83023 | pBABE Zeo IkB SR | addgene partial sequence | sequence record 160192 | pBABE5 5'-CTTTATCCAGCCCTCAC-3'
CCGGCCGGATCCGCCACCATGTTCCAGGCGGCCGAGCGTCCCCAGGAGTGGGCCATGGAGGGCCCCCGCG
ACGGGCTGAAGAAGGAGCGGCTACTGGACGACCGCCACGACGCCGGCCTGGACGCCATGAAAGACGAGGA
GTACGAGCAGATGGTCAAGGAGCTGCAGGAGATCCGCCTCGAGCCGCAGGAGGTGCCGCGCGGCTCGGAG
CCCTGGAAGCAGCAGCTCACCGAGGACGGGGACTCGTTCCTGCACTTGGCCATCATCCATGAAGAAAAGG
CACTGACCATGGAAGTGATCCGCCAGGTGAAGGGAGACCTGGCCTTCCTCAACTTCCAGAACAACCTGCA
GCAGACTCCACTCCACTTGGCTGTGATCACCAACCAGCCAGAAATTGCTGAGGCACTTCTGGGAGCTGGC
TGTGATCCTGAGCTCCGAGACTTTCGAGGAAATACCCCCCTACACCTTGCCTGTGAGCAGGGCTGCCTGG
CCAGCGTGGGAGTCCTGACTCAGTCCTGCACCACCCCGCACCTCCACTCCATCCTGAAGGCTACCAACTA
CAATGGCCACACGTGTCTACACTTAGCCTCTATCCATGGCTACCTGGGCATCGTGGAGCTTTTGGTGTCC
TTGGGTGCTGATGTCAATGCTCAGGAGCCCTGTAATGGCCGGACTGCCCTTCACCTCGCAGTGGACCTGC
AAAATCCTGACCTGGTGTCACTCCTGTTGAAGTGTGGGGCTGATGTCAACAGAGTTACCTACCAGGGCTA
TTCTCCCTACCAGCTCACCTGGGGCCGCCCAAGCACCCGGATACAGCAGCAGCTGGGCCAGCTGACACTA
GAAAACCTTCAGATGCTGCCAGAGAGTGAGGATGAGGAGAGCTATGACACAGAGTCAGAGTTCACGGAGT
TCACAGAGGACGAGCTGCCCTATGATGACTGTGTGTTTGGAGGCCAGCGTCTGACGTTATGAGAATTCGC
CAGCACAGTG
