>Addgene plasmid #83023 | pBABE Zeo IkB SR | addgene partial sequence | sequence record 160194 | SV40pro-F2 5'-CCCCATGGCTGACTAATTTTT-3'
AGGCCGAGGCCGCCTCGGCCTCTGAGCTATTCCAGAAGTAGTGAGGAGGCTTTTTTGGAGGCCTAGGCTT
TTGCAAAAAGCTTACCATGGCCAAGTTGACCAGTGCCGTTCCGGTGCTCACCGCGCGCGACGTCGCCGGA
GCGGTCGAGTTCTGGACCGACCGGCTCGGGTTCTCCCGGGACTTCGTGGAGGACGACTTCGCCGGTGTGG
TCCGGGACGACGTGACCCTGTTCATCAGCGCGGTCCAGGACCAGGTGGTGCCGGACAACACCCTGGCCTG
GGTGTGGGTGCGCGGCCTGGACGAGCTGTACGCCGAGTGGTCGGAGGTCGTGTCCACGAACTTCCGGGAC
GCCTCCGGGCCGGCCATGACCGAGATCGGCGAGCAGCCGTGGGGGCGGGAGTTCGCCCTGCGCGACCCGG
CCGGCAACTGCGTGCACTTCGTGGCCGAGGAGCAGGACTGACCGATCGATAAAATAAAAGATTTTATTTA
GTCTCCAGAAAAAGGGGGGAATGAAAGACCCCACCTGTAGGTTTGGCAAGCTAGCTTAAGTAACGCCATT
TTGCAAGGCATGGAAAAATACATAACTGAGAATAGAGAAGTTCAGATCAAGGTCAGGAACAGATGGAACA
GCTGAATATGGGCCAAACAGGATATCTGTGGTAAGCAGTTCCTGCCCCGGCTCAGGGCCAAGAACAGATG
GAACAGCTGAATATGGGCCAAACAGGATATCTGTGGTAAGCAGTTCCTGCCCCGGCTCAGGGCCAAGAAC
AGATGGTCCCCAGATGCGGTCCAGCCCTCAGCAGTTTCTAGAGAACCATCAGATGTTTCCAGGGTGCCCC
AAGGACCTGAAATGACCCTGTGCCTTATTTGAACTAACCAATCAGTTCGCTTCTCGCTTCTGTTCGCGCG
CTTCTGCTCCCCGAGCTCAATAAAAGAGCCCACAACCCCTCAC
